Addgene plasmid #148012: pT7-V5-SBP-C1-HsNanos2-Y12E_Y
Purpose: Mammalian Expression of HsNanos2-Y12E
Depositing lab: Elisa Izaurralde. Depositing organization: Max Planck Institute for Developmental Biology. Publication: Structural basis for the Nanos-mediated recruitment of the CCR4-NOT complex and translational repression. Bhandari D, Raisch T, Weichenrieder O, Jonas S, Izaurralde E. Genes Dev. 2014 Apr 15;28(8):888-901. doi: 10.1101/gad.237289.113. PubMed 24736845.
Backbone
  Vector backbone: Unknown
  Vector type: Mammalian Expression
Growth in bacteria
  Bacterial resistance: Kanamycin, 50 μg/mL
  Growth temperature: 37°C
  Growth strain: DH5alpha
  Copy number: High Copy
Gene/Insert
  Gene/Insert name: HsNanos2-Y12E
  Species: H. sapiens (human)
  Entrez Gene: NANOS2 (a.k.a. NOS2)
  Cloning method: Unknown
Terms and licenses: Academic/Nonprofit Terms; Industry Terms: Not Available to Industry
Depositor comments: synthesized DNA from GeneArt. Codon optimized for Expression in human cells. Plasmids from this collection were made available to the research community and donated after the lab closed. Please note that the sequence provided by the depositing laboratory may be theoretical/predicted or based on Sanger sequencing results. There may be discrepancies between sequencing results obtained by Addgene and the depositor sequence. If an Addgene verified sequence is not available, please contact before placing your order to request that our lab fully sequence the plasmid.
How to cite: pT7-V5-SBP-C1-HsNanos2-Y12E_Y was a gift from Elisa Izaurralde (Addgene plasmid # 148012 ; http://n2t.net/addgene:148012 ; RRID:Addgene_148012)
