[The description below was written by a language model from this plasmid's Addgene catalogue record and pLannotate feature annotations shown in this document.]
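Description:
pT7-V5-SBP-C1-HsNanos2-Y12E_Y is a 4.6 kb mammalian expression plasmid encoding human NANOS2 carrying a Y12E substitution, fused at its N-terminus to tandem V5 and streptavidin-binding peptide (SBP) tags. The catalogue entry lists the backbone as unknown. The annotated layout is a CMV enhancer/promoter upstream, an SV40 poly(A) signal downstream, and a separate NeoR/KanR cassette. The plasmid replicates in E. coli from a high-copy ColE1/pUC-type origin and is selected with kanamycin. The aminoglycoside phosphotransferase gene is preceded by both a bacterial (bla) promoter and the SV40 enhancer/early promoter and followed by the HSV TK poly(A) signal, so it could also support G418 selection in mammalian cells. An f1 origin is present as well. Several short annotations (HIV-1 LTR, large T antigen, ble and bGH poly(A) fragments) are partial matches that most likely reflect backbone remnants rather than functional elements.

A T7 promoter sits between the CMV promoter and the tag sequences, so the same open reading frame could be transcribed in vitro with T7 RNA polymerase as well as in transfected cells. The V5 epitope allows antibody detection, and the SBP tag allows capture of the fusion protein and its partners on streptavidin resin. According to the depositor, the NANOS2 coding sequence was made by gene synthesis and codon-optimised for human cells. NANOS2 is a germ-cell regulator that localises and recruits the CCR4-NOT deadenylase complex, and the associated study addressed the structural basis of that recruitment and of translational repression. The Y12E variant is therefore plausibly a point mutant for testing this interaction, although the record does not state its effect. The depositor sequence may be theoretical rather than fully verified.
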