Features (pLannotate 1.2.2; 18 found; start..end, strand, type, name):
     61..364     +  enhancer       CMV enhancer: human cytomegalovirus immediate early enhancer
    365..568     +  promoter       CMV promoter: human cytomegalovirus (CMV) immediate early promoter
    564..597     +  LTR            5' LTR (truncated) (fragment): truncated 5' long terminal repeat (LTR) from HIV-1
    613..631     +  promoter       T7 promoter: promoter for bacteriophage T7 RNA polymerase
    668..709     +  CDS            V5 tag: epitope tag from simian virus 5
    731..844     +  CDS            SBP: streptavidin-binding peptide selected from a peptide library; binds streptavidin with nanomolar affinity (Keefe et al., 2001)
    857..1270    +  CDS            NANOS2: NANO2_HUMAN - Also known as NOS2. Experimental evidence at protein level: Swiss-Prot protein existence level 1. Plays a key role in the sexual differentiation of germ cells by promoting the male fate but suppressing the female fate. Represses the female fate pathways by suppressing meiosis, which in turn results in the promotion of the male fate. Maintains the suppression of meiosis by preventing STRA8 expression, which is required for premeiotic DNA replication, after CYP26B1 is decreased. Regulates the localization of the CCR4-NOT deadenylation complex to P-bodies and plays a role in recruit
   1274..1310    +  misc_feature   MCS (fragment): multiple cloning site
   1327..1411    +  CDS            large T antigen (fragment): large T antigen from SV40 (simian virus 40)
   1434..1555    +  polyA_signal   SV40 poly(A) signal: SV40 polyadenylation signal
   1589..2017    -  rep_origin     f1 ori (sequence partly withheld): f1 bacteriophage origin of replication; arrow indicates direction of (+) strand synthesis
   2044..2148    +  promoter       AmpR promoter: bla
   2150..2507    +  promoter       SV40 promoter: SV40 enhancer and early promoter
   2542..3336    +  CDS            NeoR/KanR: aminoglycoside phosphotransferase from Tn5; aph(3')-II (or nptII); confers resistance to neomycin, kanamycin, and G418 (Geneticin®)
   3357..3509    +  CDS            ble (fragment): BLE_KLEPN - Experimental evidence at protein level: Swiss-Prot protein existence level 1. Binding protein with a strong affinity to the bleomycin family of antibiotics. Binds to CL990; an antimitotic-antibiotic compound. From Klebsiella pneumoniae.
   3568..3615    +  polyA_signal   HSV TK poly(A) signal: herpes simplex virus thymidine kinase polyadenylation signal (Cole and Stacy, 1985)
   3706..3722    -  polyA_signal   bGH poly(A) signal (fragment): bovine growth hormone polyadenylation signal
   3944..4532    +  rep_origin     ori: high-copy-number ColE1/pMB1/pBR322/pUC origin of replication
>Addgene plasmid #148012 | pT7-V5-SBP-C1-HsNanos2-Y12E_Y | depositor full sequence | sequence record 290459 | Full Sequence
TAGTTATTAATAGTAATCAATTACGGGGTCATTAGTTCATAGCCCATATATGGAGTTCCGCGTTACATAA
CTTACGGTAAATGGCCCGCCTGGCTGACCGCCCAACGACCCCCGCCCATTGACGTCAATAATGACGTATG
TTCCCATAGTAACGCCAATAGGGACTTTCCATTGACGTCAATGGGTGGAGTATTTACGGTAAACTGCCCA
CTTGGCAGTACATCAAGTGTATCATATGCCAAGTACGCCCCCTATTGACGTCAATGACGGTAAATGGCCC
GCCTGGCATTATGCCCAGTACATGACCTTATGGGACTTTCCTACTTGGCAGTACATCTACGTATTAGTCA
TCGCTATTACCATGGTGATGCGGTTTTGGCAGTACATCAATGGGCGTGGATAGCGGTTTGACTCACGGGG
ATTTCCAAGTCTCCACCCCATTGACGTCAATGGGAGTTTGTTTTGGCACCAAAATCAACGGGACTTTCCA
AAATGTCGTAACAACTCCGCCCCATTGACGCAAATGGGCGGTAGGCGTGTACGGTGGGAGGTCTATATAA
GCAGAGCTCTCTGGCTAACTAGAGAACCCACTGCTTACTGGCTTATCGAAATTAATACGACTCACTATAG
GGAGACCCAAGCTCTAGCGCTACCGGTCGCCACCATGGGTAAGCCTATCCCTAACCCTCTCCTCGGTCTC
GATTCTACGCCCGGAAGCGGTAGCGGTACGATGGACGAGAAGACCACCGGCTGGGGGGGCGGCCACGTGG
TGGAGGGCCTGGCCGGCGAGCTGGAGCAGCTGCGGGCCAGGCTGGAGCACCACCCTCAGGGCCAGCGGGA
GCCCAGATCTCGAGCTATGCAGCTGCCCCCATTCGACATGTGGAAGGACGAGTTCAACCTGAGCCAGGTC
GTGTGGGCCCTGATCGCCAGCAGAGGCCAGAGACTGGAAACCCAGGAAATCGAGGAACCCAGCCCTGGCC
CTCCACTGGGACAGGATCAGGGACTGGGAGCCCCTGGCGCTAATGGCGGACTGGGCACCCTGTGCAATTT
CTGCAAGCACAACGGCGAGAGCCGGCACGTGTACAGCAGCCACCAGCTGAAAACCCCCGACGGCGTGGTC
GTGTGCCCCATCCTGAGACACTACGTGTGCCCTGTGTGCGGCGCCACTGGGGATCAGGCCCATACCCTGA
AGTACTGCCCCCTGAATGGCGGCCAGCAGTCCCTGTACAGAAGAAGCGGCAGAAACAGCGCTGGGCGGAG
AGTGAAGAGATAAGAATTCTGCAGTCGACGGTACCGCGGGCCCGGGATCCACCGGATCTAGATAACTGAT
CATAATCAGCCATACCACATTTGTAGAGGTTTTACTTGCTTTAAAAAACCTCCCACACCTCCCCCTGAAC
CTGAAACATAAAATGAATGCAATTGTTGTTGTTAACTTGTTTATTGCAGCTTATAATGGTTACAAATAAA
GCAATAGCATCACAAATTTCACAAATAAAGCATTTTTTTCACTGCATTCTAGTTGTGGTTTGTCCAAACT
CATCAATGTATCTTAACGCGTAAATTGTAAGCGTTAATATTTTGTTAAAATTCGCGTTAAATTTTTGTTA
AATCAGCTCATTTTTTAACCAATAGGCCGAAATCGGCAAAATCCCTTATAAATCAAAAGAATAGACCGAG
ATAGGGT
[37 nt withheld, positions 1688-1724]
AAAGAACGTGGACTCCAACGTCAAAGG
[49 nt withheld, positions 1752-1800]
T
[91 nt withheld, positions 1802-1892]
G
[124 nt withheld, positions 1894-2017]
CAGGTGGCACTTTTCGGGGAAATGTGCGCGGAACCCCTATTTGTTTATTTTTCTAAATACATTCAAATAT
GTATCCGCTCATGAGACAATAACCCTGATAAATGCTTCAATAATATTGAAAAAGGAAGAGTCCTGAGGCG
GAAAGAACCAGCTGTGGAATGTGTGTCAGTTAGGGTGTGGAAAGTCCCCAGGCTCCCCAGCAGGCAGAAG
TATGCAAAGCATGCATCTCAATTAGTCAGCAACCAGGTGTGGAAAGTCCCCAGGCTCCCCAGCAGGCAGA
AGTATGCAAAGCATGCATCTCAATTAGTCAGCAACCATAGTCCCGCCCCTAACTCCGCCCATCCCGCCCC
TAACTCCGCCCAGTTCCGCCCATTCTCCGCCCCATGGCTGACTAATTTTTTTTATTTATGCAGAGGCCGA
GGCCGCCTCGGCCTCTGAGCTATTCCAGAAGTAGTGAGGAGGCTTTTTTGGAGGCCTAGGCTTTTGCAAA
GATCGATCAAGAGACAGGATGAGGATCGTTTCGCATGATTGAACAAGATGGATTGCACGCAGGTTCTCCG
GCCGCTTGGGTGGAGAGGCTATTCGGCTATGACTGGGCACAACAGACAATCGGCTGCTCTGATGCCGCCG
TGTTCCGGCTGTCAGCGCAGGGGCGCCCGGTTCTTTTTGTCAAGACCGACCTGTCCGGTGCCCTGAATGA
ACTGCAAGACGAGGCAGCGCGGCTATCGTGGCTGGCCACGACGGGCGTTCCTTGCGCAGCTGTGCTCGAC
GTTGTCACTGAAGCGGGAAGGGACTGGCTGCTATTGGGCGAAGTGCCGGGGCAGGATCTCCTGTCATCTC
ACCTTGCTCCTGCCGAGAAAGTATCCATCATGGCTGATGCAATGCGGCGGCTGCATACGCTTGATCCGGC
TACCTGCCCATTCGACCACCAAGCGAAACATCGCATCGAGCGAGCACGTACTCGGATGGAAGCCGGTCTT
GTCGATCAGGATGATCTGGACGAAGAGCATCAGGGGCTCGCGCCAGCCGAACTGTTCGCCAGGCTCAAGG
CGAGCATGCCCGACGGCGAGGATCTCGTCGTGACCCATGGCGATGCCTGCTTGCCGAATATCATGGTGGA
AAATGGCCGCTTTTCTGGATTCATCGACTGTGGCCGGCTGGGTGTGGCGGACCGCTATCAGGACATAGCG
TTGGCTACCCGTGATATTGCTGAAGAGCTTGGCGGCGAATGGGCTGACCGCTTCCTCGTGCTTTACGGTA
TCGCCGCTCCCGATTCGCAGCGCATCGCCTTCTATCGCCTTCTTGACGAGTTCTTCTGAGCGGGACTCTG
GGGTTCGAAATGACCGACCAAGCGACGCCCAACCTGCCATCACGAGATTTCGATTCCACCGCCGCCTTCT
ATGAAAGGTTGGGCTTCGGAATCGTTTTCCGGGACGCCGGCTGGATGATCCTCCAGCGCGGGGATCTCAT
GCTGGAGTTCTTCGCCCACCCTAGGGGGAGGCTAACTGAAACACGGAAGGAGACAATACCGGAAGGAACC
CGCGCTATGACGGCAATAAAAAGACAGAATAAAACGCACGGTGTTGGGTCGTTTGTTCATAAACGCGGGG
TTCGGTCCCAGGGCTGGCACTCTGTCGATACCCCACCGAGACCCCATTGGGGCCAATACGCCCGCGTTTC
TTCCTTTTCCCCACCCCACCCCCCAAGTTCGGGTGAAGGCCCAGGGCTCGCAGCCAACGTCGGGGCGGCA
GGCCCTGCCATAGCCTCAGGTTACTCATATATACTTTAGATTGATTTAAAACTTCATTTTTAATTTAAAA
GGATCTAGGTGAAGATCCTTTTTGATAATCTCATGACCAAAATCCCTTAACGTGAGTTTTCGTTCCACTG
AGCGTCAGACCCCGTAGAAAAGATCAAAGGATCTTCTTGAGATCCTTTTTTTCTGCGCGTAATCTGCTGC
TTGCAAACAAAAAAACCACCGCTACCAGCGGTGGTTTGTTTGCCGGATCAAGAGCTACCAACTCTTTTTC
CGAAGGTAACTGGCTTCAGCAGAGCGCAGATACCAAATACTGTCCTTCTAGTGTAGCCGTAGTTAGGCCA
CCACTTCAAGAACTCTGTAGCACCGCCTACATACCTCGCTCTGCTAATCCTGTTACCAGTGGCTGCTGCC
AGTGGCGATAAGTCGTGTCTTACCGGGTTGGACTCAAGACGATAGTTACCGGATAAGGCGCAGCGGTCGG
GCTGAACGGGGGGTTCGTGCACACAGCCCAGCTTGGAGCGAACGACCTACACCGAACTGAGATACCTACA
GCGTGAGCTATGAGAAAGCGCCACGCTTCCCGAAGGGAGAAAGGCGGACAGGTATCCGGTAAGCGGCAGG
GTCGGAACAGGAGAGCGCACGAGGGAGCTTCCAGGGGGAAACGCCTGGTATCTTTATAGTCCTGTCGGGT
TTCGCCACCTCTGACTTGAGCGTCGATTTTTGTGATGCTCGTCAGGGGGGCGGAGCCTATGGAAAAACGC
CAGCAACGCGGCCTTTTTACGGTTCCTGGCCTTTTGCTGGCCTTTTGCTCACATGTTCTTTCCTGCGTTA
TCCCCTGATTCTGTGGATAACCGTATTACCGCCATGCAT
